>Addgene plasmid #218883 | pGP-AAV-CAG-iGABASnFR2-WPRE | addgene full sequence | sequence record 436619 | Addgene NGS Result
GTTGGGAAGGGCGATCGGTGCGGGCCTCTTCGCTATTACGCCAGCTGCGCGCTCGCTCGCTCACTGAGGC
CGCCCGGGCAAAGCCCGGGCGTCGGGCGACCTTTGGTCGCCCGGCCTCAGTGAGCGAGCGAGCGCGCAGA
GAGGGAGTGGCCAACTCCATCACTAGGGGTTCCTTGTAGTTAATGATTAACCCGCCATGCTACTTATCTA
CGTAGCCATGCTCTAGGAAGAGTACCATTGACGTCAATAATGACGTATGTTCCCATAGTAACGCCAATAG
GGACTTTCCATTGACGTCAATGGGTGGAGTATTTACGGTAAACTGCCCACTTGGCAGTACATCAAGTGTA
TCATATGCCAAGTACGCCCCCTATTGACGTCAATGACGGTAAATGGCCCGCCTGGCATTATGCCCAGTAC
ATGACCTTATGGGACTTTCCTACTTGGCAGTACATCTACGTATTAGTCATCGCTATTACCATGGTCGAGG
TGAGCCCCACGTTCTGCTTCACTCTCCCCATCTCCCCCCCCTCCCCACCCCCAATTTTGTATTTATTTAT
TTTTTAATTATTTTGTGCAGCGATGGGGGCGGGGGGGGGGGGGGGGCGCGCGCCGGGSGGGGGGGGGGGG
GGSGGGGGGGGGGGSGGGGSGRGGCGGRGRGGKGCGGCGGCAGCCAATCAGAGCGGCGCGCTCCGAAAGT
TTCCTTTTATGGCGAGGCGGCGGCGGCGGCGGCCCTATAAAAAGCGAAGCGCGCGGCGGGCGGGAGTCGC
TGCGCGCTGCCTTCGCCCCGTGCCCCGCTCCGCCGCCGCCTCGCGCCGCCCGCCCCGGCTCTGACTGACC
GCGTTACTCCCACAGGTGAGCGGGCGGGACGGCCCTTCTCCTCCGGGCTGTAATTAGCGCTTGGTTTAAT
GACGGCTTGTTTCTTTTCTGTGGCTGCGTGAAAGCCTTGAGGGGCTCCGGGAGGGCCCTTTGTGCGGGGG
GAGCGGCTCGGGGCTGTCCGCGGGGGGACGGCTGCCTTCGGGGGGGACGGGGCAGGGCGGGGTTCGGCTT
CTGGCGTGTGACCGGCGGCTCTAGAGCCTCTGCTAACCATGTTCATGCCTTCTTCTTTTTCCTACAGCTC
CTGGGCAACGTGCTGGTTATTGTGCTGTCTCATCATTTTGGCAAAGAATTGGATCCACCCGCCACCATGG
AGACAGACACACTCCTGCTATGGGTACTGCTGCTCTGGGTTCCAGGTTCCACTGGTGACAGATCTGAAAG
CATCAATTTCGTGAGCTGGGGCGGTAGCACCCAGGATGCGCAGAAGCAGGCCTGGGCCGACCCGTTCAGC
AAGGCCAGCGGCATTACCGTGGTCCAGGATGGGCCCACCGACTACGGCAAACTCAAGGCCATGGTCGAAA
GCGGCAACGTGCAGTGGGACGTGGTGGATGTAGAGGCCGACTTCGCCTTGCGCGCCGCCGCCGAAGGCCT
GCTCGAACCCCTGGATTTCTCGGTGATCCAGCGCGACAAGATCGATCCGCGGTTCGTGAGTGACCATGGA
GTGGGGGCCTTCCTGTACTCTTACGTGCTCGGCTACAACGAAGGCAAGCTCGGAGCCAGCAAGCCCCAGG
ACTGGACCGCGCTGTTCGACACCAAGACCTACCCCGGCAAACGCGCCCTCTACAAATGGCCGAGCCCTGG
CGTGCTCGAACTGGCCCTGCTCGCCGACGGCGTACCGGCCGACAAGCTCTACCCGCTGGACCTGGACCGC
GCCTTCAAGAAACTCGACACCATCAAGAAAGACATCGTCTGGTGGGGCGGCGGTGCACAGTCGCAGCAGC
TGCTGGCCTCCGGCGAAGTCAGCATGGGCCAGTTCTGGAACGGTCGCATCCACGCCCTGCAAGAAGACGG
CGCGCCAGTGGGCGTGAGCTGGAAGCAGAACCTGGTGATGGCCGACATCCTCGTCGTGCCTAAAGGCACG
AAGAACAAAGCCGCCGCGATGAAGTTCCTGGCCAGTGCCAGCAGCGCCAAAGGCCAGGACGACTTTTCCG
CCCTGACCGCCTATGCTCCAGTGAACATCGACAGTGTGCAGCGCCTCGACCTTGCGCAGGTCCGGATCAC
CGCCGACAAGCAGAAGAACGGCATCATGGCGAACTTCAAGATCCGCCACAACGTGGAGGACGGCAGCGTG
CAGAGCGCCGACCACTACCAGCAGAACACCCCCATCGGCGACGGCCCCGTGCTGCTGCCCGACAACCACT
ACCTGAGCACCCAGTCCGTGCTGAGCAAAGACCCCAACGAGAAGCGCGATCACATGGTCCTGCTGGAGTT
CGTGACCGCCGCCGGGATCACTCTCGGCATGGACGAGCTGTACAAGGGCGGTACCGGAGGGAGCATGAGC
AAGGGCGAGGAGCTGTTCACCGGGGTGGTGCCCATCCTGGTCGAGCTGGACGGCGACGTAAACGGCCACA
AGTTCAGCGTGCGCGGCGAGGGCGAGGGCGATGCCACCAACGGCAAGCTGACCCTGAAGTTCATCTGCAC
CACCGGCAAGCTGCCCGTGCCCTGGCCCACCCTCGTGACCACCCTGACCTACGGCGTGCAGTGCTTCAGC
CGCTACCCCGACCACATGAAGCAGCACGACTTCTTCAAGTCCGCCATGCCCGAAGGCTACGTCCAGGAGC
GCACCATCAGCTTCAAGGACGACGGCACCTACAAGACCCGCGCCGAGGTGAAGTTCGAGGGCGACACCCT
GGTGAACCGCATCGAGCTGAAGGGCATCGACTTCAAGGAGGACGGCAACATCCTGGGGCACAAGCTGGAG
TACAACTGGAACGCCAACCTGGCACCGAACCTGCCGACCGCCTACGTCAAGGATCAGATCACCCTCGATT
TCGCCTACTGGGCCAAGAACGGTCCGGCCATTGCGACACGGTGGAATGAATGGCTAGTCAAACTGCAGGT
CGACGAACAAAAACTCATCTCAGAAGAGGATCTGAATGCTGTGGGCCAGGACACGCAGGAGGTCATCGTG
GTGCCACACTCCTTGCCCTTTAAGGTGGTGGTGATCTCAGCCATCCTGGCCCTGGTGGTGCTCACCATCA
TCTCCCTTATCATCCTCATCATGCTTTGGCAGAAGAAGCCACGTTAAAAGCTTATCGATAATCAACCTCT
GGATTACAAAATTTGTGAAAGATTGACTGGTATTCTTAACTATGTTGCTCCTTTTACGCTATGTGGATAC
GCTGCTTTAATGCCTTTGTATCATGCTATTGCTTCCCGTATGGCTTTCATTTTCTCCTCCTTGTATAAAT
CCTGGTTGCTGTCTCTTTATGAGGAGTTGTGGCCCGTTGTCAGGCAACGTGGCGTGGTGTGCACTGTGTT
TGCTGACGCAACCCCCACTGGTTGGGGCATTGCCACCACCTGTCAGCTCCTTTCCGGGACTTTCGCTTTC
CCCCTCCCTATTGCCACGGCGGAACTCATCGCCGCCTGCCTTGCCCGCTGCTGGACAGGGGCTCGGCTGT
TGGGCACTGACAATTCCGTGGTGTTGTCGGGGAAATCATCGTCCTTTCCTTGGCTGCTCGCCTGTGTTGC
CACCTGGATTCTGCGCGGGACGTCCTTCTGCTACGTCCCTTCGGCCCTCAATCCAGCGGACCTTCCTTCC
CGCGGCCTGCTGCCGGCTCTGCGGCCTCTTCCGCGTCTTCGCCTTCGCCCTCAGACGAGTCGGATCTCCC
TTTGGGCCGCCTCCCCGCATCGATACCGTCGACCCGGGCGGCCGCTTCGAGCAGACATGATAAGATACAT
TGATGAGTTTGGACAAACCACAACTAGAATGCAGTGAAAAAAATGCTTTATTTGTGAAATTTGTGATGCT
ATTGCTTTATTTGTAACCATTATAAGCTGCAATAAACAAGTTAACAACAACAATTGCATTCATTTTATGT
TTCAGGTTCAGGGGGAGATGTGGGAGGTTTTTTAAAGCAAGTAAAACCTCTACAAATGTGGTAAAATCGA
TAAGGATCTTCCTAGAGCATGGCTACGTAGATAAGTAGCATGGCGGGTTAATCATTAACTACAAGGAACC
CCTAGTGATGGAGTTGGCCACTCCCTCTCTGCGCGCTCGCTCGCTCACTGAGGCCGGGCGACCAAAGGTC
GCCCGACGCCCGGGCTTTGCCCGGGCGGCCTCAGTGAGCGAGCGAGCGCGCAGCTGCATTAATGAATCGG
CCAACGCGCGGGGAGAGGCGGTTTGCGTATTGGGCGCTCTTCCGCTTCCTCGCTCACTGACTCGCTGCGC
TCGGTCGTTCGGCTGCGGCGAGCGGTATCAGCTCACTCAAAGGCGGTAATACGGTTATCCACAGAATCAG
GGGATAACGCAGGAAAGAACATGTGAGCAAAAGGCCAGCAAAAGGCCAGGAACCGTAAAAAGGCCGCGTT
GCTGGCGTTTTTCCATAGGCTCCGCCCCCCTGACGAGCATCACAAAAATCGACGCTCAAGTCAGAGGTGG
CGAAACCCGACAGGACTATAAAGATACCAGGCGTTTCCCCCTGGAAGCTCCCTCGTGCGCTCTCCTGTTC
CGACCCTGCCGCTTACCGGATACCTGTCCGCCTTTCTCCCTTCGGGAAGCGTGGCGCTTTCTCATAGCTC
ACGCTGTAGGTATCTCAGTTCGGTGTAGGTCGTTCGCTCCAAGCTGGGCTGTGTGCACGAACCCCCCGTT
CAGCCCGACCGCTGCGCCTTATCCGGTAACTATCGTCTTGAGTCCAACCCGGTAAGACACGACTTATCGC
CACTGGCAGCAGCCACTGGTAACAGGATTAGCAGAGCGAGGTATGTAGGCGGTGCTACAGAGTTCTTGAA
GTGGTGGCCTAACTACGGCTACACTAGAAGAACAGTATTTGGTATCTGCGCTCTGCTGAAGCCAGTTACC
TTCGGAAAAAGAGTTGGTAGCTCTTGATCCGGCAAACAAACCACCGCTGGTAGCGGTGGTTTTTTTGTTT
GCAAGCAGCAGATTACGCGCAGAAAAAAAGGATCTCAAGAAGATCCTTTGATCTTTTCTACGGGGTCTGA
CGCTCAGTGGAACGAAAACTCACGTTAAGGGATTTTGGTCATGAGATTATCAAAAAGGATCTTCACCTAG
ATCCTTTTAAATTAAAAATGAAGTTTTAAATCAATCTAAAGTATATATGAGTAAACTTGGTCTGACAGTT
ACCAATGCTTAATCAGTGAGGCACCTATCTCAGCGATCTGTCTATTTCGTTCATCCATAGTTGCCTGACT
CCCCGTCGTGTAGATAACTACGATACGGGAGGGCTTACCATCTGGCCCCAGTGCTGCAATGATACCGCGA
GACCCACGCTCACCGGCTCCAGATTTATCAGCAATAAACCAGCCAGCCGGAAGGGCCGAGCGCAGAAGTG
GTCCTGCAACTTTATCCGCCTCCATCCAGTCTATTAATTGTTGCCGGGAAGCTAGAGTAAGTAGTTCGCC
AGTTAATAGTTTGCGCAACGTTGTTGCCATTGCTACAGGCATCGTGGTGTCACGCTCGTCGTTTGGTATG
GCTTCATTCAGCTCCGGTTCCCAACGATCAAGGCGAGTTACATGATCCCCCATGTTGTGCAAAAAAGCGG
TTAGCTCCTTCGGTCCTCCGATCGTTGTCAGAAGTAAGTTGGCCGCAGTGTTATCACTCATGGTTATGGC
AGCACTGCATAATTCTCTTACTGTCATGCCATCCGTAAGATGCTTTTCTGTGACTGGTGAGTACTCAACC
AAGTCATTCTGAGAATAGTGTATGCGGCGACCGAGTTGCTCTTGCCCGGCGTCAATACGGGATAATACCG
CGCCACATAGCAGAACTTTAAAAGTGCTCATCATTGGAAAACGTTCTTCGGGGCGAAAACTCTCAAGGAT
CTTACCGCTGTTGAGATCCAGTTCGATGTAACCCACTCGTGCACCCAACTGATCTTCAGCATCTTTTACT
TTCACCAGCGTTTCTGGGTGAGCAAAAACAGGAAGGCAAAATGCCGCAAAAAAGGGAATAAGGGCGACAC
GGAAATGTTGAATACTCATACTCTTCCTTTTTCAATATTATTGAAGCATTTATCAGGGTTATTGTCTCAT
GAGCGGATACATATTTGAATGTATTTAGAAAAATAAACAAATAGGGGTTCCGCGCACATTTCCCCGAAAA
GTGCCACCTAAATTGTAAGCGTTAATATTTTGTTAAAATTCGCGTTAAATTTTTGTTAAATCAGCTCATT
TTTTAACCAATAGGCCGAAATCGGCAAAATCCCTTATAAATCAAAAGAATAGACCGAGATAGGGT
[37 nt withheld, positions 6296-6332]
AAAGAACGTGGACTCCAACGTCAAAGG
[49 nt withheld, positions 6360-6408]
T
[91 nt withheld, positions 6410-6500]
G
[124 nt withheld, positions 6502-6625]
CCCATTCGCCATTCAGGCTGCGCAACT
Features (pLannotate 1.2.2; 18 found; start..end, strand, type, name):
     42..174     -  repeat_region  AAV2 ITR (fragment): inverted terminal repeat of adeno-associated virus serotype 2 inverted
    235..483     +  enhancer       CMV enhancer (fragment): human cytomegalovirus immediate early enhancer
    485..762     +  promoter       chicken β-actin promoter: No description available
    763..898     +  intron         hybrid intron (fragment): hybrid between chicken β-actin (CBA) and minute virus of mice (MMV) introns (Gray et al., 2011)
    987..1117    +  intron         chimeric intron (fragment): chimera between introns from chicken β-actin and rabbit β-globin
   1187..1249    +  sig_peptide    Igκ leader: leader sequence from mouse immunoglobulin κ light chain
   2081..2806    +  CDS            cEGFP: cEGFP is a basic (constitutively fluorescent) green fluorescent protein published in 2008, derived from Aequorea victoria.
   2978..3124    +  CDS            PDGFRβ TM domain: transmembrane domain from platelet derived growth factor receptor beta
   3140..3728    +  misc_feature   WPRE: woodchuck hepatitis virus posttranscriptional regulatory element
   3771..3892    -  polyA_signal   SV40 poly(A) signal: SV40 polyadenylation signal
   3915..3983    -  CDS            large T antigen (fragment): large T antigen from SV40 (simian virus 40)
   4054..4187    +  repeat_region  AAV2 ITR: inverted terminal repeat of adeno-associated virus serotype 2 inverted
   4181..4237    -  CDS            lacI (fragment): lac repressor; lacI; The lac repressor binds to the lac operator to inhibit transcription in E. coli. This inhibition can be relieved by adding lactose or isopropyl-β-D-thiogalactopyranoside (IPTG).
   4420..5008    -  rep_origin     ori: high-copy-number ColE1/pMB1/pBR322/pUC origin of replication
   5179..6039    -  CDS            AmpR: β-lactamase; bla; confers resistance to ampicillin, carbenicillin, and related antibiotics
   6040..6144    -  promoter       AmpR promoter: bla
   6197..6625    -  rep_origin     f1 ori (sequence partly withheld): f1 bacteriophage origin of replication; arrow indicates direction of (+) strand synthesis
   6630..47      -  CDS            lacZα (fragment) (across the origin): LacZα fragment of β-galactosidase; lacZ fragment
