[The description below was written by a language model from this plasmid's Addgene catalogue record and pLannotate feature annotations shown in this document.]
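Description:
pGP-AAV-CAG-iGABASnFR2-WPRE is an AAV transfer plasmid built on a pAAV-CAG backbone for mammalian expression of iGABASnFR2, an improved genetically encoded fluorescent sensor of the neurotransmitter GABA that responds with a positive change in fluorescence. The 6,652-nt plasmid is propagated in E. coli through a high-copy ColE1/pUC-type origin and selected with ampicillin via the β-lactamase gene and its own promoter. An f1 phage origin and short lacZα and lacI remnants are also annotated in the backbone. A recombination-deficient growth strain is recorded, which is consistent with the need to keep the repeat-containing ITRs intact.

The expression cassette lies between two AAV2 inverted terminal repeats, the cis elements required for replication and packaging of the intervening DNA into AAV particles. Transcription is driven by the CAG promoter, annotated here as a CMV enhancer fragment, the chicken β-actin promoter and chimeric intron fragments, which gives strong, broadly active expression. The 1,941-bp insert (also called variant 4409) combines sequence from Pseudomonas fluorescens and Aequorea victoria, and it carries the substitutions S99A, F102Y, F104Y and L178S. The feature table picks out a GFP-type segment within the open reading frame, while the surrounding sensor sequence is not separately annotated. An N-terminal Igκ leader and a C-terminal PDGFRβ transmembrane domain direct the protein through the secretory pathway and anchor it in the plasma membrane, so that the sensor is displayed on the cell surface to report extracellular GABA. A WPRE downstream of the coding sequence enhances transcript stability and expression, and an SV40 polyadenylation signal is annotated after it. The construct is intended for AAV-mediated delivery of the sensor for GABA imaging.
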