Addgene plasmid #218883: pGP-AAV-CAG-iGABASnFR2-WPRE
Purpose: AAV-mediated expression of improved GABA sensor (positive change in fluorescence)
Depositing lab: GENIE Project. Depositing organization: HHMI, Janelia Research Campus. Publication: iGABASnFR2 is an improved genetically encoded protein sensor of GABA. Kolb I, Hasseman JP, Matsumoto A, Jensen TP, Kopach O, Arthur BJ, Zhang Y, Tsang A, Reep D, Tsegaye G, Zheng J, Patel RH, Looger LL, Marvin JS, Korff WL, Rusakov DA, Yonehara K, Turner GC. eLife. 2026 Mar 18;14:RP108319. doi: 10.7554/eLife.108319. PubMed 41848771.
Backbone
  Vector backbone: pAAV-CAG
  Vector type: Mammalian Expression, AAV
Growth in bacteria
  Bacterial resistance: Ampicillin, 100 μg/mL
  Growth temperature: 37°C
  Growth strain: NEB Stable
  Copy number: High Copy
Gene/Insert
  Gene/Insert name: iGABASnFR2 (alt name: variant 4409)
  Species: Pseudomonas fluorescens, A. victoria (jellyfish)
  Insert size (bp): 1941
  Mutation: S99A F102Y F104Y L178S
  Promoter: CAG
  Cloning method: Gibson Cloning
Terms and licenses: Academic/Nonprofit Terms; Industry Terms: Not Available to Industry
Depositor comments: Please visit https://doi.org/10.1101/2025.03.25.644953 for bioRxiv preprint.
How to cite: pGP-AAV-CAG-iGABASnFR2-WPRE was a gift from GENIE Project (Addgene plasmid # 218883 ; http://n2t.net/addgene:218883 ; RRID:Addgene_218883)
