>Addgene plasmid #218883 | pGP-AAV-CAG-iGABASnFR2-WPRE | depositor partial sequence | sequence record 427211 | iGABASnFR2
ATGGAGACAGACACACTCCTGCTATGGGTACTGCTGCTCTGGGTTCCAGGTTCCACTGGTGACAGATCTG
AAAGCATCAATTTCGTGAGCTGGGGCGGTAGCACCCAGGATGCGCAGAAGCAGGCCTGGGCCGACCCGTT
CAGCAAGGCCAGCGGCATTACCGTGGTCCAGGATGGGCCCACCGACTACGGCAAACTCAAGGCCATGGTC
GAAAGCGGCAACGTGCAGTGGGACGTGGTGGATGTAGAGGCCGACTTCGCCTTGCGCGCCGCCGCCGAAG
GCCTGCTCGAACCCCTGGATTTCTCGGTGATCCAGCGCGACAAGATCGATCCGCGGTTCGTGAGTGACCA
TGGAGTGGGGGCCTTCCTGTACTCTTACGTGCTCGGCTACAACGAAGGCAAGCTCGGAGCCAGCAAGCCC
CAGGACTGGACCGCGCTGTTCGACACCAAGACCTACCCCGGCAAACGCGCCCTCTACAAATGGCCGAGCC
CTGGCGTGCTCGAACTGGCCCTGCTCGCCGACGGCGTACCGGCCGACAAGCTCTACCCGCTGGACCTGGA
CCGCGCCTTCAAGAAACTCGACACCATCAAGAAAGACATCGTCTGGTGGGGCGGCGGTGCACAGTCGCAG
CAGCTGCTGGCCTCCGGCGAAGTCAGCATGGGCCAGTTCTGGAACGGTCGCATCCACGCCCTGCAAGAAG
ACGGCGCGCCAGTGGGCGTGAGCTGGAAGCAGAACCTGGTGATGGCCGACATCCTCGTCGTGCCTAAAGG
CACGAAGAACAAAGCCGCCGCGATGAAGTTCCTGGCCAGTGCCAGCAGCGCCAAAGGCCAGGACGACTTT
TCCGCCCTGACCGCCTATGCTCCAGTGAACATCGACAGTGTGCAGCGCCTCGACCTTGCGCAGGTCCGGA
TCACCGCCGACAAGCAGAAGAACGGCATCATGGCGAACTTCAAGATCCGCCACAACGTGGAGGACGGCAG
CGTGCAGAGCGCCGACCACTACCAGCAGAACACCCCCATCGGCGACGGCCCCGTGCTGCTGCCCGACAAC
CACTACCTGAGCACCCAGTCCGTGCTGAGCAAAGACCCCAACGAGAAGCGCGATCACATGGTCCTGCTGG
AGTTCGTGACCGCCGCCGGGATCACTCTCGGCATGGACGAGCTGTACAAGGGCGGTACCGGAGGGAGCAT
GAGCAAGGGCGAGGAGCTGTTCACCGGGGTGGTGCCCATCCTGGTCGAGCTGGACGGCGACGTAAACGGC
CACAAGTTCAGCGTGCGCGGCGAGGGCGAGGGCGATGCCACCAACGGCAAGCTGACCCTGAAGTTCATCT
GCACCACCGGCAAGCTGCCCGTGCCCTGGCCCACCCTCGTGACCACCCTGACCTACGGCGTGCAGTGCTT
CAGCCGCTACCCCGACCACATGAAGCAGCACGACTTCTTCAAGTCCGCCATGCCCGAAGGCTACGTCCAG
GAGCGCACCATCAGCTTCAAGGACGACGGCACCTACAAGACCCGCGCCGAGGTGAAGTTCGAGGGCGACA
CCCTGGTGAACCGCATCGAGCTGAAGGGCATCGACTTCAAGGAGGACGGCAACATCCTGGGGCACAAGCT
GGAGTACAACTGGAACGCCAACCTGGCACCGAACCTGCCGACCGCCTACGTCAAGGATCAGATCACCCTC
GATTTCGCCTACTGGGCCAAGAACGGTCCGGCCATTGCGACACGGTGGAATGAATGGCTAGTCAAACTGC
AGGTCGACGAACAAAAACTCATCTCAGAAGAGGATCTGAATGCTGTGGGCCAGGACACGCAGGAGGTCAT
CGTGGTGCCACACTCCTTGCCCTTTAAGGTGGTGGTGATCTCAGCCATCCTGGCCCTGGTGGTGCTCACC
ATCATCTCCCTTATCATCCTCATCATGCTTTGGCAGAAGAAGCCACGTTAA
